>Addgene plasmid #23107 | pYOY153 | depositor full sequence | sequence record 10552 | Author sequence
TAGTTATTAATAGTAATCAATTACGGGGTCATTAGTTCATAGCCCATATATGGAGTTCCGCGTTACATAA
CTTACGGTAAATGGCCCGCCTGGCTGACCGCCCAACGACCCCCGCCCATTGACGTCAATAATGACGTATG
TTCCCATAGTAACGCCAATAGGGACTTTCCATTGACGTCAATGGGTGGAGTATTTACGGTAAACTGCCCA
CTTGGCAGTACATCAAGTGTATCATATGCCAAGTACGCCCCCTATTGACGTCAATGACGGTAAATGGCCC
GCCTGGCATTATGCCCAGTACATGACCTTATGGGACTTTCCTACTTGGCAGTACATCTACGTATTAGTCA
TCGCTATTACCATGGTGATGCGGTTTTGGCAGTACATCAATGGGCGTGGATAGCGGTTTGACTCACGGGG
ATTTCCAAGTCTCCACCCCATTGACGTCAATGGGAGTTTGTTTTGGCACCAAAATCAACGGGACTTTCCA
AAATGTCGTAACAACTCCGCCCCATTGACGCAAATGGGCGGTAGGCGTGTACGGTGGGAGGTCTATATAA
GCAGAGCTGGTTTAGTGAACCGTCAGATCCGCTAGCGCTACCGGTCGCCACCATGGTGAGCAAGGGCGAG
GAGCTGTTCACCGGGGTGGTGCCCATCCTGGTCGAGCTGGACGGCGACGTAAACGGCCACAAGTTCAGCG
TGTCCGGCGAGGGCGAGGGCGATGCCACCTACGGCAAGCTGACCCTGAAGTTCATCTGCACCACCGGCAA
GCTGCCCGTGCCCTGGCCCACCCTCGTGACCACCCTGACCTACGGCGTGCAGTGCTTCAGCCGCTACCCC
GACCACATGAAGCAGCACGACTTCTTCAAGTCCGCCATGCCCGAAGGCTACGTCCAGGAGCGCACCATCT
TCTTCAAGGACGACGGCAACTACAAGACCCGCGCCGAGGTGAAGTTCGAGGGCGACACCCTGGTGAACCG
CATCGAGCTGAAGGGCATCGACTTCAAGGAGGACGGCAACATCCTGGGGCACAAGCTGGAGTACAACTAC
AACAGCCACAACGTCTATATCATGGCCGACAAGCAGAAGAACGGCATCAAGGTGAACTTCAAGATCCGCC
ACAACATCGAGGACGGCAGCGTGCAGCTCGCCGACCACTACCAGCAGAACACCCCCATCGGCGACGGCCC
CGTGCTGCTGCCCGACAACCACTACCTGAGCACCCAGTCCGCCCTGAGCAAAGACCCCAACGAGAAGCGC
GATCACATGGTCCTGCTGGAGTTCGTGACCGCCGCCGGGATCACTCTCGGCATGGACGAGCTGTACAAGT
CCGGACCGGTGCTAGCGGTACCGAGCTCGGATCCACTAGTCCAGTGTGGTGGAATTGCCCTTGCCATGGA
GTCGCTTCCCGCTCGATTGTTTCCTGGTCTCTCCATCAAGATTCAACGCAGTAATGGCTTAATTCACAGT
GCCAACATAAGCACAGTGAACGTGGAGAAATCCTGTGTTTCAGTGGAATGGATAGAAGGAGGTAACACGA
AAGGCAAAGAGATTGATTTTGATGATGTGGCTGCAATAAACCCAGAACTTCTACAGCTTCTTCCCTTACA
CCCAAAGGACAATCTGCCACTGCAGGAAAATGTAACAGTTCCGAAGCAAAAACGCAGATCAGTCAACTCC
AAAATTCCAGCTCCAAAAGAAGGTCTTCGAAGCCGTTCCACTCGCATGTCCACTGTCCCAGAGGTTCGAA
TTGCCACTCAGGAGAATGAAATGGAGGTGGAGCTGCCTGTGGCTACAAACTCTCGAAAGCAGTTTTCGGT
TGCCACTGGCCTCCCTAGGCCCTCCTGTCCTGCAATGACAGAATTACCGTTGTCGATGGTCAGCGAGGAG
GCAGAAGAGCAAGTCCATCCCACCCGAAGCACATCTTCTGCAAACCCTGCTCGGAGGAAATCATGTATTG
TGAAGGAAATGGAAAAAATGAAGAACAAGCGGGAAGAGAAGAGGGCCCAGAACTCGGAAATAAGAATAAA
GCGAGCTCAGGAATATGACAGCAGCTTTCCAAACTGGGAATTTGCCCGGATGATTAAAGAATTCCGGGTT
ACTATAGAATGTCACCCACTTACTCTGACTGATCCTACGGAAGAGCACAGGATCTGCGTGTGTGTGAGGA
AGCGCCCACTGAATAAGCAAGAACTGACCAAGAAAGAAATCGATGTGATTTCTGTTCCCAGCAAGTGTTT
GCTCTTTGTGCATGAACCCAAATTGAAAGTGGACTTGACAAAGTATCTGGAGAATCAGGCATTCTGCTTC
GATTTTGCCTTTGATGAAACAGCTTCAAATGAAGTCGTCTACAGGTTCACAGCAAGGCCACTGGTACAGA
CGATTTTTGAAGGGGGAAAAGCAACCTGCTTTGCCTATGGGCAGACGGGCAGTGGGAAGACTCACACAAT
GGGTGGAGACCTGTCTGGTAAATCTCAGAATACATCTAAAGGGATCTATGCAATGGCTTCCCGGGATGTC
TTCCTTCTGAAGAGTCAGCCTCGCTACCGGAACTTAAACTTGGAAGTTTATGTGACATTCTTTGAGATCT
ACAATGGGAAGGTGTTTGATCTGCTCAACAAGAAGGCCAAGCTACGTGTACTAGAAGACAGCAAGCAGCA
GGTGCAGGTTGTGGGACTTCAGGAGTACCTGGTTAACTGTGCTGATGATGTCATCAAGATGCTCAACATG
GGCAGTGCCTGCAGGACTTCTGGACAGACTTTTGCCAACTCCAATTCTTCCCGCTCCCATGCCTGCTTCC
AGATTCTTCTTCGAGCCAAAGGGAGATTGCATGGCAAATTCTCCTTGGTGGATCTGGCAGGGAATGAACG
AGGGGCTGACACTTCTAGTGCTGACCGCCAGACTCGCATGGAGGGTGCAGAGATTAACAAGTCTCTCCTA
GCACTGAAGGAGTGCATCAGGGCGCTGGGACAGAACAAGGCTGCCACCCCATTCGCTGAGAGCGCACTGA
CTCAGGTGCTAAGGGATTCATTCATTGGGGAGAACTCGAGGACTTGCATGATTGCCATGATCTCACCAGG
CATAAGCTCCTGTGAATATACTTTAAACACGCTGAGATATGCAGACAGAGTCAAGGAGCTGAGCCCCCAC
AGCGGGCTCAGTGGAGAGCAGCCAATTCAAATGGAAACGGAAGAGATGGAAGCCAGCTCTAATGGGACCT
CGCTGGCAGTCAATTTCAAGGAAGAAGAGGAGCTGTCTTCCCAGATGTCCAGCTTTAATGAAGCCATGAG
TCAGATCAGGGAGCTGGAAGAGAGGGCCATGGAGGAGCTCAGGGAGATCATACAGCAAGGACCAGGCTGG
CTTGAGCTCTCTGAGATGACTGATCAGCCAGACTATGACTTAGAGACCTTTGTGAACAAAGCAGAATCTG
CCCTGACTCAGCAGACTAAGCACTTCTCAGCCCTGCGAGAAGTCATCAAGGCCCTGCGTGTGGCCATGCA
ACTGGAAGAACAGGCTAGCAAACAGATGAACAGCAAGAAACGGCACCAACACCATCACCATCATCACTAA
GCGGCCGCATCGATAAGCTTCGAATTCTGCAGTCGACGGTACCGCGGGCCCGGGATCCACCGGATCTAGA
TAACTGATCATAATCAGCCATACCACATTTGTAGAGGTTTTACTTGCTTTAAAAAACCTCCCACACCTCC
CCCTGAACCTGAAACATAAAATGAATGCAATTGTTGTTGTTAACTTGTTTATTGCAGCTTATAATGGTTA
CAAATAAAGCAATAGCATCACAAATTTCACAAATAAAGCATTTTTTTCACTGCATTCTAGTTGTGGTTTG
TCCAAACTCATCAATGTATCTTAACGCGTAAATTGTAAGCGTTAATATTTTGTTAAAATTCGCGTTAAAT
TTTTGTTAAATCAGCTCATTTTTTAACCAATAGGCCGAAATCGGCAAAATCCCTTATAAATCAAAAGAAT
AGACCGAGATAGGGT
[37 nt withheld, positions 4006-4042]
AAAGAACGTGGACTCCAACGTCAAAGG
[49 nt withheld, positions 4070-4118]
T
[91 nt withheld, positions 4120-4210]
G
[124 nt withheld, positions 4212-4335]
CAGGTGGCACTTTTCGGGGAAATGTGCGCGGAACCCCTATTTGTTTATTTTTCTAAATACATTCAAATAT
GTATCCGCTCATGAGACAATAACCCTGATAAATGCTTCAATAATATTGAAAAAGGAAGAGTCCTGAGGCG
GAAAGAACCAGCTGTGGAATGTGTGTCAGTTAGGGTGTGGAAAGTCCCCAGGCTCCCCAGCAGGCAGAAG
TATGCAAAGCATGCATCTCAATTAGTCAGCAACCAGGTGTGGAAAGTCCCCAGGCTCCCCAGCAGGCAGA
AGTATGCAAAGCATGCATCTCAATTAGTCAGCAACCATAGTCCCGCCCCTAACTCCGCCCATCCCGCCCC
TAACTCCGCCCAGTTCCGCCCATTCTCCGCCCCATGGCTGACTAATTTTTTTTATTTATGCAGAGGCCGA
GGCCGCCTCGGCCTCTGAGCTATTCCAGAAGTAGTGAGGAGGCTTTTTTGGAGGCCTAGGCTTTTGCAAA
GATCGATCAAGAGACAGGATGAGGATCGTTTCGCATGATTGAACAAGATGGATTGCACGCAGGTTCTCCG
GCCGCTTGGGTGGAGAGGCTATTCGGCTATGACTGGGCACAACAGACAATCGGCTGCTCTGATGCCGCCG
TGTTCCGGCTGTCAGCGCAGGGGCGCCCGGTTCTTTTTGTCAAGACCGACCTGTCCGGTGCCCTGAATGA
ACTGCAAGACGAGGCAGCGCGGCTATCGTGGCTGGCCACGACGGGCGTTCCTTGCGCAGCTGTGCTCGAC
GTTGTCACTGAAGCGGGAAGGGACTGGCTGCTATTGGGCGAAGTGCCGGGGCAGGATCTCCTGTCATCTC
ACCTTGCTCCTGCCGAGAAAGTATCCATCATGGCTGATGCAATGCGGCGGCTGCATACGCTTGATCCGGC
TACCTGCCCATTCGACCACCAAGCGAAACATCGCATCGAGCGAGCACGTACTCGGATGGAAGCCGGTCTT
GTCGATCAGGATGATCTGGACGAAGAGCATCAGGGGCTCGCGCCAGCCGAACTGTTCGCCAGGCTCAAGG
CGAGCATGCCCGACGGCGAGGATCTCGTCGTGACCCATGGCGATGCCTGCTTGCCGAATATCATGGTGGA
AAATGGCCGCTTTTCTGGATTCATCGACTGTGGCCGGCTGGGTGTGGCGGACCGCTATCAGGACATAGCG
TTGGCTACCCGTGATATTGCTGAAGAGCTTGGCGGCGAATGGGCTGACCGCTTCCTCGTGCTTTACGGTA
TCGCCGCTCCCGATTCGCAGCGCATCGCCTTCTATCGCCTTCTTGACGAGTTCTTCTGAGCGGGACTCTG
GGGTTCGAAATGACCGACCAAGCGACGCCCAACCTGCCATCACGAGATTTCGATTCCACCGCCGCCTTCT
ATGAAAGGTTGGGCTTCGGAATCGTTTTCCGGGACGCCGGCTGGATGATCCTCCAGCGCGGGGATCTCAT
GCTGGAGTTCTTCGCCCACCCTAGGGGGAGGCTAACTGAAACACGGAAGGAGACAATACCGGAAGGAACC
CGCGCTATGACGGCAATAAAAAGACAGAATAAAACGCACGGTGTTGGGTCGTTTGTTCATAAACGCGGGG
TTCGGTCCCAGGGCTGGCACTCTGTCGATACCCCACCGAGACCCCATTGGGGCCAATACGCCCGCGTTTC
TTCCTTTTCCCCACCCCACCCCCCAAGTTCGGGTGAAGGCCCAGGGCTCGCAGCCAACGTCGGGGCGGCA
GGCCCTGCCATAGCCTCAGGTTACTCATATATACTTTAGATTGATTTAAAACTTCATTTTTAATTTAAAA
GGATCTAGGTGAAGATCCTTTTTGATAATCTCATGACCAAAATCCCTTAACGTGAGTTTTCGTTCCACTG
AGCGTCAGACCCCGTAGAAAAGATCAAAGGATCTTCTTGAGATCCTTTTTTTCTGCGCGTAATCTGCTGC
TTGCAAACAAAAAAACCACCGCTACCAGCGGTGGTTTGTTTGCCGGATCAAGAGCTACCAACTCTTTTTC
CGAAGGTAACTGGCTTCAGCAGAGCGCAGATACCAAATACTGTCCTTCTAGTGTAGCCGTAGTTAGGCCA
CCACTTCAAGAACTCTGTAGCACCGCCTACATACCTCGCTCTGCTAATCCTGTTACCAGTGGCTGCTGCC
AGTGGCGATAAGTCGTGTCTTACCGGGTTGGACTCAAGACGATAGTTACCGGATAAGGCGCAGCGGTCGG
GCTGAACGGGGGGTTCGTGCACACAGCCCAGCTTGGAGCGAACGACCTACACCGAACTGAGATACCTACA
GCGTGAGCTATGAGAAAGCGCCACGCTTCCCGAAGGGAGAAAGGCGGACAGGTATCCGGTAAGCGGCAGG
GTCGGAACAGGAGAGCGCACGAGGGAGCTTCCAGGGGGAAACGCCTGGTATCTTTATAGTCCTGTCGGGT
TTCGCCACCTCTGACTTGAGCGTCGATTTTTGTGATGCTCGTCAGGGGGGCGGAGCCTATGGAAAAACGC
CAGCAACGCGGCCTTTTTACGGTTCCTGGCCTTTTGCTGGCCTTTTGCTCACATGTTCTTTCCTGCGTTA
TCCCCTGATTCTGTGGATAACCGTATTACCGCCATGCAT
Features (pLannotate 1.2.2; 15 found; start..end, strand, type, name):
     61..364     +  enhancer       CMV enhancer: human cytomegalovirus immediate early enhancer
    365..568     +  promoter       CMV promoter: human cytomegalovirus (CMV) immediate early promoter
    613..1329    +  CDS            EGFP: EGFP is a basic (constitutively fluorescent) green fluorescent protein published in 1996, derived from Aequorea victoria. It is reported to be a rapidly-maturing weak dimer with moderate acid sensitivity.
   1396..3537    +  CDS            KIF2C: KIF2C_CRIGR - Also known as KNSL6. Experimental evidence at protein level: Swiss-Prot protein existence level 1. In complex with KIF18B, constitutes the major microtubule plus-end depolymerizing activity in mitotic cells (By similarity). Regulates the turnover of microtubules at the kinetochore and functions in chromosome segregation during mitosis (PubMed:14960279). Plays a role in chromosome congression and is required for the lateral to end- on conversion of the chromosome-microtubule attachment (By similarity). From Cricetulus griseus (Chinese hamster) (Cricetulus barabensis griseus).
   3585..3628    +  misc_feature   MCS (fragment): multiple cloning site
   3645..3729    +  CDS            large T antigen (fragment): large T antigen from SV40 (simian virus 40)
   3752..3873    +  polyA_signal   SV40 poly(A) signal: SV40 polyadenylation signal
   3907..4335    -  rep_origin     f1 ori (sequence partly withheld): f1 bacteriophage origin of replication; arrow indicates direction of (+) strand synthesis
   4362..4466    +  promoter       AmpR promoter: bla
   4468..4825    +  promoter       SV40 promoter: SV40 enhancer and early promoter
   4860..5654    +  CDS            NeoR/KanR: aminoglycoside phosphotransferase from Tn5; aph(3')-II (or nptII); confers resistance to neomycin, kanamycin, and G418 (Geneticin®)
   5675..5827    +  CDS            ble (fragment): BLE_KLEPN - Experimental evidence at protein level: Swiss-Prot protein existence level 1. Binding protein with a strong affinity to the bleomycin family of antibiotics. Binds to CL990; an antimitotic-antibiotic compound. From Klebsiella pneumoniae.
   5886..5933    +  polyA_signal   HSV TK poly(A) signal: herpes simplex virus thymidine kinase polyadenylation signal (Cole and Stacy, 1985)
   6024..6040    -  polyA_signal   bGH poly(A) signal (fragment): bovine growth hormone polyadenylation signal
   6262..6850    +  rep_origin     ori: high-copy-number ColE1/pMB1/pBR322/pUC origin of replication
