[The description below was written by a language model from this plasmid's Addgene catalogue record and pLannotate feature annotations shown in this document.]
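Description:
pYOY153 is a mammalian expression plasmid built on the Clontech pEGFP-C1 backbone, about 7 kb in total, that expresses a GFP-tagged mutant of Chinese hamster (Cricetulus griseus) Mitotic Centromere Associated Kinesin (MCAK, also called Kif2C, a kinesin-13 family member). The human cytomegalovirus immediate early enhancer and promoter drive an EGFP coding sequence followed in the same orientation by the MCAK/KIF2C open reading frame, which was inserted between the BspEI and HindIII sites, giving an N-terminal GFP fusion. Transcripts are terminated by the SV40 polyadenylation signal. The catalogue entry also lists a C-terminal His tag, although the feature table does not annotate one separately. The insert carries three alanine substitutions, H530A, R534A and K537A. The record does not state their functional consequence.

In bacteria the plasmid replicates at high copy from a ColE1/pUC-type origin and is selected with kanamycin. The same Tn5 aminoglycoside phosphotransferase gene (NeoR/KanR) is preceded by both a bacterial bla promoter and the SV40 enhancer/early promoter and is followed by the HSV TK polyadenylation signal, so it also allows G418 selection of transfected mammalian cells. An f1 origin is present for single-stranded DNA production. The short large T antigen, ble and bGH poly(A) fragments in the annotation appear to be partial matches to backbone sequence rather than functional elements.

MCAK is a microtubule-depolymerizing kinesin that regulates microtubule turnover at kinetochores and contributes to chromosome segregation in mitosis. The associated publication concerns Aurora B regulation of MCAK at the mitotic centromere. The construct therefore suits fluorescence imaging of the mutant protein's localization and effects in transfected mammalian cells.
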