Addgene plasmid #23107: pYOY153
Depositing lab: Linda Wordeman. Depositing organization: University of Washington. Publication: Aurora B regulates MCAK at the mitotic centromere. Andrews PD, Ovechkina Y, Morrice N, Wagenbach M, Duncan K, Wordeman L, Swedlow JR. Dev Cell. 2004 Feb . 6(2):253-68. 10.1016/S1534-5807(04)00025-5 PubMed 14960279.
Backbone
  Vector backbone: pEGFP-C1
  Backbone manufacturer: Clontech
  Backbone size w/o insert (bp): 4709
  Vector type: Mammalian Expression
  Selectable markers: Neomycin (select with G418)
Growth in bacteria
  Bacterial resistance: Kanamycin, 50 μg/mL
  Growth temperature: 37°C
  Growth strain: DH5alpha
  Copy number: High Copy
Gene/Insert
  Gene/Insert name: Mitotic Centromere Associated Kinesin (alt names: MCAK; Kif2C; Kinesin 13)
  Species: Cricetulus griseus (Chinese hamster)
  Insert size (bp): 2238
  Mutation: H530-A, R534-A, K537-A
  GenBank ID: U11790
  Tag / fusion protein: GFP (N terminal on backbone); His (C terminal on backbone)
  Cloning method: Restriction Enzyme; 5′ cloning site BspEI (not destroyed); 3′ cloning site HindIII (not destroyed)
  Sequencing primers: 5′ catggtcctgctggagttcgtg; 3′ TTTTAAAGCAAGTAAAACCTCTACAAA
Terms and licenses: Academic/Nonprofit Terms; Industry Terms: Not Available to Industry
How to cite: pYOY153 was a gift from Linda Wordeman (Addgene plasmid # 23107 ; http://n2t.net/addgene:23107 ; RRID:Addgene_23107)
