>Addgene plasmid #23107 | pYOY153 | addgene partial sequence | sequence record 28968 | 23107 with SV40pA-R
AACAAGTTAACAACAACAATTGCATTCATTTTATGTTTCAGGTTCAGGGGGAGGTGTGGGAGGTTTTTTA
AAGCAAGTAAAACCTCTACAAATGTGGTATGGCTGATTATGATCAGTTATCTAGATCCGGTGGATCCCGG
GCCCGCGGTACCGTCGACTGCAGAATTCGAAGCTTATCGATGCGGCCGCTTAGTGATGATGGTGATGGTG
TTGGTGCCGTTTCTTGCTGTTCATCTGTTTGCTAGCCTGTTCTTCCAGTTGCATGGCCACACGCAGGGCC
TTGATGACTTCTCGCAGGGCTGAGAAGTGCTTAGTCTGCTGAGTCAGGGCAGATTCTGCTTTGTTCACAA
AGGTCTCTAAGTCATAGTCTGGCTGATCAGTCATCTCAGAGAGCTCAAGCCAGCCTGGTCCTTGCTGTAT
GATCTCCCTGAGCTCCTCCATGGCCCTCTCTTCCAGCTCCCTGATCTGACTCATGGCTTCATTAAAGCTG
GACATCTGGGAAGACAGCTCCTCTTCTTCCTTGAAATTGACTGCCAGCGAGGTCCCATTAGAGCTGGCTT
CCATCTCTTCCGTTTCCATTTGAATTGGCTGCTCTCCACTGAGCCCGCTGTGGGGGCTCAGCTCCTTGAC
TCTGTCTGCATATCTCAGCGTGTTTAAAGTATATTCACAG
