>Addgene plasmid #23107 | pYOY153 | addgene partial sequence | sequence record 28969 | 23107 with cgMCAK-R 5'-ggctcagctccttgactctg
ATATTCACAGGAGCTTATGCCTGGTGAGATCATGGCAATCATGCAAGTCCTCGAGTTCTCCCCAATGAAT
GAATCCCTTAGCACCTGAGTCAGTGCGCTCTCAGCGAATGGGGTGGCAGCCTTGTTCTGTCCCAGCGCCC
TGATGCACTCCTTCAGTGCTAGGAGAGACTTGTTAATCTCTGCACCCTCCATGCGAGTCTGGCGGTCAGC
ACTAGAAGTGTCAGCCCCTCGTTCATTCCCTGCCAGATCCACCAAGGAGAATTTGCCATGCAATCTCCCT
TTGGCTCGAAGAAGAATCTGGAAGCAGGCATGGGAGCGGGAAGAATTGGAGTTGGCAAAAGTCTGTCCAG
AAGTCCTGCAGGCACTGCCCATGTTGAGCATCTTGATGACATCATCAGCACAGTTAACCAGGTACTCCTG
AAGTCCCACAACCTGCACCTGCTGCTTGCTGTCTTCTAGTACACGTAGCTTGGCCTTCTTGTTGAGCAGA
TCAAACACCTTCCCATTGTAGATCTCAAAGAATGTCACATAAACTTCCAAGTTTAAGTTCCGGTAGCGAG
GCTGACTCTTCAGAAGGAAGACATCCCGGGAAGCCATTGCATAGATCCCTTTAGATGTATTCTGAGATTT
ACCAGACAGGTCTCCACCCATTGTGTGAGTCTTCCCACTGCCCGTCTGCCCATAGGCAAAGC
