>Addgene plasmid #23107 | pYOY153 | addgene partial sequence | sequence record 28970 | 23107 with EGFP-C
CGCGGNTCNGGCAGGAGAGCTGTACAGTCCGGACCGGTGCTAGCGGTACCGAGCTCGGATCCACTAGTCC
AGTGTGGTGGAATTGCCCTTGCCATGGAGTCGCTTCCCGCTCGATTGTTTCCTGGTCTCTCCATCAAGAT
TCAACGCAGTAATGGCTTAATTCACAGTGCCAACATAAGCACAGTGAACGTGGAGAAATCCTGTGTTTCA
GTGGAATGGATAGAAGGAGGTAACACGAAAGGCAAAGAGATTGATTTTGATGATGTGGCTGCAATAAACC
CAGAACTTCTACAGCTTCTTCCCTTACACCCAAAGGACAATCTGCCACTGCAGGAAAATGTAACAGTTCC
GAAGCAAAAACGCAGATCAGTCAACTCCAAAATTCCAGCTCCAAAAGAAGGTCTTCGAAGCCGTTCCACT
CGCATGTCCACTGTCCCAGAGGTTCGAATTGCCACTCAGGAGAATGAAATGGAGGTGGAGCTGCCTGTGG
CTACAAACTCTCGAAAGCAGTTTTCGGTTGCCACTGGCCTCCCTAGGCCCTCCTGTCCTGCAATGACAGA
ATTACCGTTGTCGATGGTCAGCGAGGAGGCAGAAGAGCAAGTCCATCCCACCCGAAGCACATCTTCTGCA
AACCCTGCTCGGAGGAAATCATGTATTGTGAAGGAAATGGAAAAAATGAAGAACANGCGGGAAGAGAGAG
GGCCNTNACTCGAAAAAAAAAAAGGCGCCCNAAATAGACCCCTTTCCCANAGGNAATTCCNCGGN
